Addgene plasmid #79107: psfTn5
Purpose: bacterial expression of hyperactive Tn5 transposase carrying E54K and L372P mutations
Depositing lab: Sten Linnarsson. Depositing organization: Karolinska Institutet.
Backbone
  Vector backbone: pNIC-Bsa4
  Vector type: Bacterial Expression
Growth in bacteria
  Bacterial resistance: Kanamycin, 50 μg/mL
  Growth temperature: 37°C
  Growth strain: DH5alpha
  Copy number: Unknown
Gene/Insert
  Gene/Insert name: transposase 5 (alt name: Tn5)
  Mutation: E54K and L372P
  Tag / fusion protein: His (N terminal on backbone)
  Cloning method: Ligation Independent Cloning
  Sequencing primers: 5′ T7; 3′ T7 terminal
Resource information
  A portion of this plasmid was derived from a plasmid made by: Plasmid was cloned by the Protein Science Facility at Karolinksa Institute
Terms and licenses: Academic/Nonprofit Terms; Industry Terms: Not Available to Industry
How to cite: psfTn5 was a gift from Sten Linnarsson (Addgene plasmid # 79107 ; http://n2t.net/addgene:79107 ; RRID:Addgene_79107)
