[The description below was written by a language model from this plasmid's Addgene catalogue record and pLannotate feature annotations shown in this document.]
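Description:
psfTn5 is a bacterial expression plasmid built on the pNIC-Bsa4 backbone, a pET-style T7 vector designed for ligation-independent cloning, and it encodes a hyperactive Tn5 transposase carrying the E54K and L372P substitutions. The 6,783-nt plasmid is maintained in E. coli through a ColE1/pBR322-type origin accompanied by the bom site and the rop gene, which moderates copy number, and it is selected with kanamycin through an aph(3')-Ia resistance gene. An f1 origin is also present. Short tetracycline-resistance fragments and a predicted E. coli ORF flanking the lacI region are non-functional remnants of the pBR322 lineage.

Expression of the transposase is driven by a T7 promoter immediately followed by a lac operator, with the efficient T7 gene 10 ribosome binding site upstream of the coding region and a T7 terminator downstream. The plasmid carries its own lacI gene and promoter, so transcription is repressed until induced with IPTG in a host that supplies T7 RNA polymerase. The catalogue entry records a His tag at the N terminus, contributed by the backbone. The feature table does not annotate a tag in the roughly 70 nt between the RBS and the start of the Tn5 annotation, where such a tag would lie. It instead picks up a His-tag fragment and a short T7 gene 10B-derived fragment downstream of the transposase, and the record does not show whether these are in frame with the protein.

The construct is intended for recombinant production and affinity purification of hyperactive Tn5. The record does not state a downstream application, but such enzyme is commonly loaded with adapter oligonucleotides for tagmentation-based sequencing library preparation.
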