Features (pLannotate 1.2.2; 19 found; start..end, strand, type, name):
      5..27      +  RBS            RBS: efficient ribosome binding site from bacteriophage T7 gene 10 (Olins and Rangwala, 1989)
    101..1528    +  CDS            Tn5 transposase: transposase from the bacterial Tn5 transposon (Reznikoff, 1993)
   1594..1611    +  CDS            9xHis (fragment): 9xHis affinity tag
   1621..1670    +  CDS            SET1 (fragment): solubility-enhancement tag derived from T7 phage gene 10B
   1678..1725    +  terminator     T7 terminator: transcription terminator for bacteriophage T7 RNA polymerase
   1762..2190    +  rep_origin     f1 ori (sequence partly withheld): f1 bacteriophage origin of replication; arrow indicates direction of (+) strand synthesis
   2243..2300    +  promoter       AmpR promoter (fragment): bla
   2309..3124    -  CDS            KanR: aminoglycoside phosphotransferase; aph(3')-Ia; confers resistance to kanamycin in bacteria or G418 (Geneticin®) in eukaryotes
   3246..3834    +  rep_origin     ori: high-copy-number ColE1/pMB1/pBR322/pUC origin of replication
   4020..4159    -  misc_feature   bom: basis of mobility region from pBR322
   4261..4452    -  CDS            rop: Rop protein, which maintains plasmids at low copy number; rop
   4469..4849    +  CDS            YPB1_ECOLX: Protein predicted: Swiss-Prot protein existence level 4. From Escherichia coli.
   4921..5212    -  CDS            TcR (fragment): tetracycline efflux protein; tet; confers resistance to tetracycline
   5227..5248    -  protein_bind   CAP binding site: CAP binding activates transcription in the presence of cAMP. E. coli catabolite activator protein
   5261..6343    -  CDS            lacI: lac repressor; lacI; The lac repressor binds to the lac operator to inhibit transcription in E. coli. This inhibition can be relieved by adding lactose or isopropyl-β-D-thiogalactopyranoside (IPTG).
   6344..6421    -  promoter       lacI promoter: lacI
   6429..6708    -  CDS            TcR (fragment): tetracycline efflux protein; tet; confers resistance to tetracycline
   6730..6748    +  promoter       T7 promoter: promoter for bacteriophage T7 RNA polymerase
   6749..6773    +  protein_bind   lac operator: The lac repressor binds to the lac operator to inhibit transcription in E. coli. This inhibition can be relieved by adding lactose or isopropyl-β-D-thiogalactopyranoside (IPTG). lac repressor encoded by lacI
>Addgene plasmid #79107 | psfTn5 | addgene full sequence | sequence record 418885 | Addgene NGS Result
TAATTTTGTTTAACTTTAAGAAGGAGATATACATATGCACCATCATCATCATCATTCTTCTGGTGTAGAT
CTGGGTACCGAGAACCTGTACTTCCAATCCATGATTACCAGTGCACTGCATCGTGCGGCGGATTGGGCGA
AAAGCGTGTTTTCTAGTGCTGCGCTGGGTGATCCGCGTCGTACCGCGCGTCTGGTGAATGTTGCGGCGCA
ACTGGCCAAATATAGCGGCAAAAGCATTACCATTAGCAGCGAAGGCAGCAAAGCCATGCAGGAAGGCGCG
TATCGTTTTATTCGTAATCCGAACGTGAGCGCGGAAGCGATTCGTAAAGCGGGTGCCATGCAGACCGTGA
AACTGGCCCAGGAATTTCCGGAACTGCTGGCAATTGAAGATACCACCTCTCTGAGCTATCGTCATCAGGT
GGCGGAAGAACTGGGCAAACTGGGTAGCATTCAGGATAAAAGCCGTGGTTGGTGGGTGCATAGCGTGCTG
CTGCTGGAAGCGACCACCTTTCGTACCGTGGGCCTGCTGCATCAAGAATGGTGGATGCGTCCGGATGATC
CGGCGGATGCGGATGAAAAAGAAAGCGGCAAATGGCTGGCCGCTGCTGCAACTTCGCGTCTGAGAATGGG
CAGCATGATGAGCAACGTGATTGCGGTGTGCGATCGTGAAGCGGATATTCATGCGTATCTGCAAGATAAA
CTGGCCCATAACGAACGTTTTGTGGTGCGTAGCAAACATCCGCGTAAAGATGTGGAAAGCGGCCTGTATC
TGTATGATCACCTGAAAAACCAGCCGGAACTGGGCGGCTATCAGATTAGCATTCCGCAGAAAGGCGTGGT
GGATAAACGTGGCAAACGTAAAAACCGTCCGGCGCGTAAAGCGAGCCTGAGCCTGCGTAGCGGCCGTATT
ACCCTGAAACAGGGCAACATTACCCTGAACGCGGTGCTGGCCGAAGAAATTAATCCGCCGAAAGGCGAAA
CCCCGCTGAAATGGCTGCTGCTGACCAGCGAGCCGGTGGAAAGTCTGGCCCAAGCGCTGCGTGTGATTGA
TATTTATACCCATCGTTGGCGCATTGAAGAATTTCACAAAGCGTGGAAAACGGGTGCGGGTGCGGAACGT
CAGCGTATGGAAGAACCGGATAACCTGGAACGTATGGTGAGCATTCTGAGCTTTGTGGCGGTGCGTCTGC
TGCAACTGCGTGAATCTTTTACTCCGCCGCAAGCACTGCGTGCGCAGGGCCTGCTGAAAGAAGCGGAACA
CGTTGAAAGCCAGAGCGCGGAAACCGTGCTGACCCCGGATGAATGCCAACTGCTGGGCTATCTGGATAAA
GGCAAACGCAAACGCAAAGAAAAAGCGGGCAGCCTGCAATGGGCGTATATGGCGATTGCGCGTCTGGGCG
GCTTTATGGATAGCAAACGTACCGGCATTGCGAGCTGGGGTGCGCTGTGGGAAGGTTGGGAAGCGCTGCA
AAGCAAACTGGATGGCTTTCTGGCCGCGAAAGACCTGATGGCGCAGGGCATTAAAATCTGACAGTAAAGG
TGGATACGGATCCGAATTCGAGCTCCGTCGACAAGCTTGCGGCCGCACTCGAGCACCACCACCACCACCA
CTGAGATCCGGCTGCTAACAAAGCCCGAAAGGAAGCTGAGTTGGCTGCTGCCACCGCTGAGCAATAACTA
GCATAACCCCTTGGGGCCTCTAAACGGGTCTTGAGGGGTTTTTTGCTGAAAGGAGGAACTATATCCGGAT
TGGCGAATGGG
[124 nt withheld, positions 1762-1885]
C
[91 nt withheld, positions 1887-1977]
A
[49 nt withheld, positions 1979-2027]
CCTTTGACGTTGGAGTCCACGTTCTTT
[37 nt withheld, positions 2055-2091]
ACCCTATCTCGGTCTATTCTTTTGATTTATAAGGGATTTTGCCGATTTCGGCCTATTGGTTAAAAAATGA
GCTGATTTAACAAAAATTTAACGCGAATTTTAACAAAATATTAACGCTTACAATTTAGGTGGCACTTTTC
GGGGAAATGTGCGCGGAACCCCTATTTGTTTATTTTTCTAAATACATTCAAATATGTATCCGCTCATGAA
TTAATTCTTAGAAAAACTCATCGAGCATCAAATGAAACTGCAATTTATTCATATCAGGATTATCAATACC
ATATTTTTGAAAAAGCCGTTTCTGTAATGAAGGAGAAAACTCACCGAGGCAGTTCCATAGGATGGCAAGA
TCCTGGTATCGGTCTGCGATTCCGACTCGTCCAACATCAATACAACCTATTAATTTCCCCTCGTCAAAAA
TAAGGTTATCAAGTGAGAAATCACCATGAGTGACGACTGAATCCGGTGAGAATGGCAAAAGTTTATGCAT
TTCTTTCCAGACTTGTTCAACAGGCCAGCCATTACGCTCGTCATCAAAATCACTCGCATCAACCAAACCG
TTATTCATTCGTGATTGCGCCTGAGCGAGACGAAATACGCGATCGCTGTTAAAAGGACAATTACAAACAG
GAATCGAATGCAACCGGCGCAGGAACACTGCCAGCGCATCAACAATATTTTCACCTGAATCAGGATATTC
TTCTAATACCTGGAATGCTGTTTTCCCGGGGATCGCAGTGGTGAGTAACCATGCATCATCAGGAGTACGG
ATAAAATGCTTGATGGTCGGAAGAGGCATAAATTCCGTCAGCCAGTTTAGTCTGACCATCTCATCTGTAA
CATCATTGGCAACGCTACCTTTGCCATGTTTCAGAAACAACTCTGGCGCATCGGGCTTCCCATACAATCG
ATAGATTGTCGCACCTGATTGCCCGACATTATCGCGAGCCCATTTATACCCATATAAATCAGCATCCATG
TTGGAATTTAATCGCGGCCTAGAGCAAGACGTTTCCCGTTGAATATGGCTCATAACACCCCTTGTATTAC
TGTTTATGTAAGCAGACAGTTTTATTGTTCATGACCAAAATCCCTTAACGTGAGTTTTCGTTCCACTGAG
CGTCAGACCCCGTAGAAAAGATCAAAGGATCTTCTTGAGATCCTTTTTTTCTGCGCGTAATCTGCTGCTT
GCAAACAAAAAAACCACCGCTACCAGCGGTGGTTTGTTTGCCGGATCAAGAGCTACCAACTCTTTTTCCG
AAGGTAACTGGCTTCAGCAGAGCGCAGATACCAAATACTGTCCTTCTAGTGTAGCCGTAGTTAGGCCACC
ACTTCAAGAACTCTGTAGCACCGCCTACATACCTCGCTCTGCTAATCCTGTTACCAGTGGCTGCTGCCAG
TGGCGATAAGTCGTGTCTTACCGGGTTGGACTCAAGACGATAGTTACCGGATAAGGCGCAGCGGTCGGGC
TGAACGGGGGGTTCGTGCACACAGCCCAGCTTGGAGCGAACGACCTACACCGAACTGAGATACCTACAGC
GTGAGCTATGAGAAAGCGCCACGCTTCCCGAAGGGAGAAAGGCGGACAGGTATCCGGTAAGCGGCAGGGT
CGGAACAGGAGAGCGCACGAGGGAGCTTCCAGGGGGAAACGCCTGGTATCTTTATAGTCCTGTCGGGTTT
CGCCACCTCTGACTTGAGCGTCGATTTTTGTGATGCTCGTCAGGGGGGCGGAGCCTATGGAAAAACGCCA
GCAACGCGGCCTTTTTACGGTTCCTGGCCTTTTGCTGGCCTTTTGCTCACATGTTCTTTCCTGCGTTATC
CCCTGATTCTGTGGATAACCGTATTACCGCCTTTGAGTGAGCTGATACCGCTCGCCGCAGCCGAACGACC
GAGCGCAGCGAGTCAGTGAGCGAGGAAGCGGAAGAGCGCCTGATGCGGTATTTTCTCCTTACGCATCTGT
GCGGTATTTCACACCGCAATGGTGCACTCTCAGTACAATCTGCTCTGATGCCGCATAGTTAAGCCAGTAT
ACACTCCGCTATCGCTACGTGACTGGGTCATGGCTGCGCCCCGACACCCGCCAACACCCGCTGACGCGCC
CTGACGGGCTTGTCTGCTCCCGGCATCCGCTTACAGACAAGCTGTGACCGTCTCCGGGAGCTGCATGTGT
CAGAGGTTTTCACCGTCATCACCGAAACGCGCGAGGCAGCTGCGGTAAAGCTCATCAGCGTGGTCGTGAA
GCGATTCACAGATGTCTGCCTGTTCATCCGCGTCCAGCTCGTTGAGTTTCTCCAGAAGCGTTAATGTCTG
GCTTCTGATAAAGCGGGCCATGTTAAGGGCGGTTTTTTCCTGTTTGGTCACTGATGCCTCCGTGTAAGGG
GGATTTCTGTTCATGGGGGTAATGATACCGATGAAACGAGAGAGGATGCTCACGATACGGGTTACTGATG
ATGAACATGCCCGGTTACTGGAACGTTGTGAGGGTAAACAACTGGCGGTATGGATGCGGCGGGACCAGAG
AAAAATCACTCAGGGTCAATGCCAGCGCTTCGTTAATACAGATGTAGGTGTTCCACAGGGTAGCCAGCAG
CATCCTGCGATGCAGATCCGGAACATAATGGTGCAGGGCGCTGACTTCCGCGTTTCCAGACTTTACGAAA
CACGGAAACCGAAGACCATTCATGTTGTTGCTCAGGTCGCAGACGTTTTGCAGCAGCAGTCGCTTCACGT
TCGCTCGCGTATCGGTGATTCATTCTGCTAACCAGTAAGGCAACCCCGCCAGCCTAGCCGGGTCCTCAAC
GACAGGAGCACGATCATGCGCACCCGTGGGGCCGCCATGCCGGCGATAATGGCCTGCTTCTCGCCGAAAC
GTTTGGTGGCGGGACCAGTGACGAAGGCTTGAGCGAGGGCGTGCAAGATTCCGAATACCGCAAGCGACAG
GCCGATCATCGTCGCGCTCCAGCGAAAGCGGTCCTCGCCGAAAATGACCCAGAGCGCTGCCGGCACCTGT
CCTACGAGTTGCATGATAAAGAAGACAGTCATAAGTGCGGCGACGATAGTCATGCCCCGCGCCCACCGGA
AGGAGCTGACTGGGTTGAAGGCTCTCAAGGGCATCGGTCGAGATCCCGGTGCCTAATGAGTGAGCTAACT
TACATTAATTGCGTTGCGCTCACTGCCCGCTTTCCAGTCGGGAAACCTGTCGTGCCAGCTGCATTAATGA
ATCGGCCAACGCGCGGGGAGAGGCGGTTTGCGTATTGGGCGCCAGGGTGGTTTTTCTTTTCACCAGTGAG
ACGGGCAACAGCTGATTGCCCTTCACCGCCTGGCCCTGAGAGAGTTGCAGCAAGCGGTCCACGCTGGTTT
GCCCCAGCAGGCGAAAATCCTGTTTGATGGTGGTTAACGGCGGGATATAACATGAGCTGTCTTCGGTATC
GTCGTATCCCACTACCGAGATATCCGCACCAACGCGCAGCCCGGACTCGGTAATGGCGCGCATTGCGCCC
AGCGCCATCTGATCGTTGGCAACCAGCATCGCAGTGGGAACGATGCCCTCATTCAGCATTTGCATGGTTT
GTTGAAAACCGGACATGGCACTCCAGTCGCCTTCCCGTTCCGCTATCGGCTGAATTTGATTGCGAGTGAG
ATATTTATGCCAGCCAGCCAGACGCAGACGCGCCGAGACAGAACTTAATGGGCCCGCTAACAGCGCGATT
TGCTGGTGACCCAATGCGACCAGATGCTCCACGCCCAGTCGCGTACCGTCTTCATGGGAGAAAATAATAC
TGTTGATGGGTGTCTGGTCAGAGACATCAAGAAATAACGCCGGAACATTAGTGCAGGCAGCTTCCACAGC
AATGGCATCCTGGTCATCCAGCGGATAGTTAATGATCAGCCCACTGACGCGTTGCGCGAGAAGATTGTGC
ACCGCCGCTTTACAGGCTTCGACGCCGCTTCGTTCTACCATCGACACCACCACGCTGGCACCCAGTTGAT
CGGCGCGAGATTTAATCGCCGCGACAATTTGCGACGGCGCGTGCAGGGCCAGACTGGAGGTGGCAACGCC
AATCAGCAACGACTGTTTGCCCGCCAGTTGTTGTGCCACGCGGTTGGGAATGTAATTCAGCTCCGCCATC
GCCGCTTCCACTTTTTCCCGCGTTTTCGCAGAAACGTGGCTGGCCTGGTTCACCACGCGGGAAACGGTCT
GATAAGAGACACCGGCATACTCTGCGACATCGTATAACGTTACTGGTTTCACATTCACCACCCTGAATTG
ACTCTCTTCCGGGCGCTATCATGCCATACCGCGAAAGGTTTTGCGCCATTCGATGGTGTCCGGGATCTCG
ACGCTCTCCCTTATGCGACTCCTGCATTAGGAAGCAGCCCAGTAGTAGGTTGAGGCCGTTGAGCACCGCC
GCCGCAAGGAATGGTGCATGCAAGGAGATGGCGCCCAACAGTCCCCCGGCCACGGGGCCTGCCACCATAC
CCACGCCGAAACAAGCGCTCATGAGCCCGAAGTGGCGAGCCCGATCTTCCCCATCGGTGATGTCGGCGAT
ATAGGCGCCAGCAACCGCACCTGTGGCGCCGGTGATGCCGGCCACGATGCGTCCGGCGTAGAGGATCGAG
ATCTCGATCCCGCGAAATTAATACGACTCACTATAGGGGAATTGTGAGCGGATAACAATTCCCCTCTAGA
AA
