>Addgene plasmid #79107 | psfTn5 | depositor partial sequence | sequence record 147986 | Tn5
CATATGCACCATCATCATCATCATTCTTCTGGTGTAGATCTGGGTACCGAGAACCTGTACTTCCAATCCA
TGATTACCAGTGCACTGCATCGTGCGGCGGATTGGGCGAAAAGCGTGTTTTCTAGTGCTGCGCTGGGTGA
TCCGCGTCGTACCGCGCGTCTGGTGAATGTTGCGGCGCAACTGGCCAAATATAGCGGCAAAAGCATTACC
ATTAGCAGCGAAGGCAGCAAAGCCATGCAGGAAGGCGCGTATCGTTTTATTCGTAATCCGAACGTGAGCG
CGGAAGCGATTCGTAAAGCGGGTGCCATGCAGACCGTGAAACTGGCCCAGGAATTTCCGGAACTGCTGGC
AATTGAAGATACCACCTCTCTGAGCTATCGTCATCAGGTGGCGGAAGAACTGGGCAAACTGGGTAGCATT
CAGGATAAAAGCCGTGGTTGGTGGGTGCATAGCGTGCTGCTGCTGGAAGCGACCACCTTTCGTACCGTGG
GCCTGCTGCATCAAGAATGGTGGATGCGTCCGGATGATCCGGCGGATGCGGATGAAAAAGAAAGCGGCAA
ATGGCTGGCCGCTGCTGCAACTTCGCGTCTGAGAATGGGCAGCATGATGAGCAACGTGATTGCGGTGTGC
GATCGTGAAGCGGATATTCATGCGTATCTGCAAGATAAACTGGCCCATAACGAACGTTTTGTGGTGCGTA
GCAAACATCCGCGTAAAGATGTGGAAAGCGGCCTGTATCTGTATGATCACCTGAAAAACCAGCCGGAACT
GGGCGGCTATCAGATTAGCATTCCGCAGAAAGGCGTGGTGGATAAACGTGGCAAACGTAAAAACCGTCCG
GCGCGTAAAGCGAGCCTGAGCCTGCGTAGCGGCCGTATTACCCTGAAACAGGGCAACATTACCCTGAACG
CGGTGCTGGCCGAAGAAATTAATCCGCCGAAAGGCGAAACCCCGCTGAAATGGCTGCTGCTGACCAGCGA
GCCGGTGGAAAGTCTGGCCCAAGCGCTGCGTGTGATTGATATTTATACCCATCGTTGGCGCATTGAAGAA
TTTCACAAAGCGTGGAAAACGGGTGCGGGTGCGGAACGTCAGCGTATGGAAGAACCGGATAACCTGGAAC
GTATGGTGAGCATTCTGAGCTTTGTGGCGGTGCGTCTGCTGCAACTGCGTGAATCTTTTACTCCGCCGCA
AGCACTGCGTGCGCAGGGCCTGCTGAAAGAAGCGGAACACGTTGAAAGCCAGAGCGCGGAAACCGTGCTG
ACCCCGGATGAATGCCAACTGCTGGGCTATCTGGATAAAGGCAAACGCAAACGCAAAGAAAAAGCGGGCA
GCCTGCAATGGGCGTATATGGCGATTGCGCGTCTGGGCGGCTTTATGGATAGCAAACGTACCGGCATTGC
GAGCTGGGGTGCGCTGTGGGAAGGTTGGGAAGCGCTGCAAAGCAAACTGGATGGCTTTCTGGCCGCGAAA
GACCTGATGGCGCAGGGCATTAAAATCTGACAGTAAAGGTGGATACGGATCCGAA
