>Addgene plasmid #79107 | psfTn5 | addgene partial sequence | sequence record 149590 | pBRrevBam 5'-GGTGATGTCGGCGATATAGG-3'
GCGCCGGTGATGCCGGCCACGATGCGTCCGGCGTAGAGGATCGAGATCTCGATCCCGCGAAATTAATACG
ACTCACTATAGGGGAATTGTGAGCGGATAACAATTCCCCTCTAGAAATAATTTTGTTTAACTTTAAGAAG
GAGATATACATATGCACCATCATCATCATCATTCTTCTGGTGTAGATCTGGGTACCGAGAACCTGTACTT
CCAATCCATGATTACCAGTGCACTGCATCGTGCGGCGGATTGGGCGAAAAGCGTGTTTTCTAGTGCTGCG
CTGGGTGATCCGCGTCGTACCGCGCGTCTGGTGAATGTTGCGGCGCAACTGGCCAAATATAGCGGCAAAA
GCATTACCATTAGCAGCGAAGGCAGCAAAGCCATGCAGGAAGGCGCGTATCGTTTTATTCGTAATCCGAA
CGTGAGCGCGGAAGCGATTCGTAAAGCGGGTGCCATGCAGACCGTGAAACTGGCCCAGGAATTTCCGGAA
CTGCTGGCAATTGAAGATACCACCTCTCTGAGCTATCGTCATCAGGTGGCGGAAGAACTGGGCAAACTGG
GTAGCATTCAGGATAAAAGCCGTGGTTGGTGGGTGCATAGCGTGCTGCTGCTGGAAGCGACCACCTTTCG
TACCGTGGGCCTGCTGCATCAAGAATGGTGGATGCGTCCGGATGATCCGGCGGATGCGGATGAAAAAGAA
AGCGGCAAATGGCTGGCCGCTGCTGCAACTTCGCGTCTGAGAATGGGCAGCATGATGAGCAACGTGATTG
CGGTGTGCGATCGTGAAGCGGATATTCATGCGTATCTGCAAGATAAACTGGCCCATAACGAACGTTTTGT
GGTGCGTAGCAAACATCCGCGTAAAGATGTGGAAAGCGGCCTGTATCTGTATGATCACCTGAAAAACCAG
CCGGAACTGGGCGGCTATCAGATTAGCATTCCGCAGAAAGGCGTGGTGGATAAACGTGGCAAACGTAAAA
ACCGTCCGGCGCGTAAAGCGAGCCTGAGCCTGCGTAGCGGCCGTATT
