>Addgene plasmid #79107 | psfTn5 | addgene partial sequence | sequence record 152420 | Tn5-F1 5'-ACGTGGCAAaCGTaAAAACC-3'
AGCGAGCCTGAGCCTGCGTAGCGGCCGTATTACCCTGAAACAGGGCAACATTACCCTGAACGCGGTGCTG
GCCGAAGAAATTAATCCGCCGAAAGGCGAAACCCCGCTGAAATGGCTGCTGCTGACCAGCGAGCCGGTGG
AAAGTCTGGCCCAAGCGCTGCGTGTGATTGATATTTATACCCATCGTTGGCGCATTGAAGAATTTCACAA
AGCGTGGAAAACGGGTGCGGGTGCGGAACGTCAGCGTATGGAAGAACCGGATAACCTGGAACGTATGGTG
AGCATTCTGAGCTTTGTGGCGGTGCGTCTGCTGCAACTGCGTGAATCTTTTACTCCGCCGCAAGCACTGC
GTGCGCAGGGCCTGCTGAAAGAAGCGGAACACGTTGAAAGCCAGAGCGCGGAAACCGTGCTGACCCCGGA
TGAATGCCAACTGCTGGGCTATCTGGATAAAGGCAAACGCAAACGCAAAGAAAAAGCGGGCAGCCTGCAA
TGGGCGTATATGGCGATTGCGCGTCTGGGCGGCTTTATGGATAGCAAACGTACCGGCATTGCGAGCTGGG
GTGCGCTGTGGGAAGGTTGGGAAGCGCTGCAAAGCAAACTGGATGGCTTTCTGGCCGCGAAAGACCTGAT
GGCGCAGGGCATTAAAATCTGACAGTAAAGGTGGATACGGATCCGAATTCGAGCTCCGTCGACAAGCTTG
CGGCCGCACTCGAGCACCACCACCACCACCACTGAGATCCGGCTGCTAACAAAGCCCGAAAGGAAGCTGA
GTTGGCTGCTGCCACCGCTGAGCAATAACTAGCATAACCCCTTGGGGCCTCTAAACGGGTCTTGAGGGGT
TTTTTGCTGAAAGGAGGAACTATATCCGGATTGGCGAATGGGACGCGCCCTGTAGCGGCGCATTAAGCGC
GGCG
